Addgene plasmid #78609: pCRII-Topo U6-SpAi9R-U6-SpDMDR
Purpose: Expresses gRNAs (for SpCas9) targeting 3’ of Ai9 stop cassette and Dmd intron 23
Depositing lab: Amy Wagers. Depositing organization: Harvard University. Publication: In vivo gene editing in dystrophic mouse muscle and muscle stem cells. Tabebordbar M, Zhu K, Cheng JK, Chew WL, Widrick JJ, Yan WX, Maesner C, Wu EY, Xiao R, Ran FA, Cong L, Zhang F, Vandenberghe LH, Church GM, Wagers AJ. Science. 2016 Jan 22;351(6271):407-11. doi: 10.1126/science.aad5177. Epub 2015 Dec 31. PubMed 26721686.
Backbone
  Vector backbone: pCR blunt II TOPO
  Backbone manufacturer: Invitrogen
  Total vector size (bp): 4495
  Vector type: Unspecified
Growth in bacteria
  Bacterial resistance: Kanamycin, 50 μg/mL
  Growth temperature: 37°C
  Growth strain: DH5alpha
  Copy number: Unknown
Gene/Insert
  Gene/Insert name: U6-SpAi9R-U6-SpDMDR
  gRNA/shRNA sequence: GTATGCTATACGAAGTTATT; TTCGAAAATTTCAGGTAAGCCG
  Species: Synthetic
  Promoter: U6
  Cloning method: TOPO Cloning
  Sequencing primers: 5′ TAA TAC GAC TCA CTA TAG GG; 3′ GAT TTA GGT GAC ACT ATA G
Terms and licenses: Academic/Nonprofit Terms; Industry Terms: Not Available to Industry
How to cite: pCRII-Topo U6-SpAi9R-U6-SpDMDR was a gift from Amy Wagers (Addgene plasmid # 78609 ; http://n2t.net/addgene:78609 ; RRID:Addgene_78609)
