[The description below was written by a language model from this plasmid's Addgene catalogue record.]
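Description:
pCRII-Topo U6-SpAi9R-U6-SpDMDR is a small bacterial cloning plasmid (total size recorded as 4495 bp) built on the Invitrogen pCR Blunt II TOPO backbone, into which a synthetic dual guide RNA cassette was inserted by TOPO cloning. It is propagated in standard E. coli cloning strains under kanamycin selection. The record lists the vector type as unspecified and the copy number as unknown. No feature table is provided, so details such as the origin of replication or any additional backbone markers are not documented here. The listed sequencing primers correspond to the standard T7 and SP6 priming sites, which suggests these flank the insertion site.

The payload consists of two tandem expression units, each driven by a U6 promoter, an RNA polymerase III promoter commonly used to produce short, defined transcripts such as guide RNAs in mammalian cells. Both guides are designed for Streptococcus pyogenes Cas9. One (SpAi9R) targets the 3' side of the stop cassette in the Ai9 reporter allele, and the other (SpDMDR) targets intron 23 of the mouse Dmd (dystrophin) gene. The plasmid does not encode Cas9, so the nuclease must be supplied separately.

The "R" guides are presumably meant to be paired with guides cutting on the opposite side of each target. Such pairing would excise the Ai9 stop cassette, activating the reporter as a readout of editing, and delete the Dmd segment that includes exon 23. The record itself states only the target sites. The construct comes from work on in vivo gene editing in dystrophic mouse muscle and muscle stem cells.
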