>Addgene plasmid #78609 | pCRII-Topo U6-SpAi9R-U6-SpDMDR | depositor partial sequence | sequence record 147845 | Insert
TGTACAAAAAAGCAGGCTTTAAAGGAACCAATTCAGTCGACTGGATCCGGTACCAAGGTCGGGCAGGAAG
AGGGCCTATTTCCCATGATTCCTTCATATTTGCATATACGATACAAGGCTGTTAGAGAGATAATTAGAAT
TAATTTGACTGTAAACACAAAGATATTAGTACAAAATACGTGACGTAGAAAGTAATAATTTCTTGGGTAG
TTTGCAGTTTTAAAATTATGTTTTAAAATGGACTATCATATGCTTACCGTAACTTGAAAGTATTTCGATT
TCTTGGCTTTATATATCTTGTGGAAAGGACGAAACACCGGTATGCTATACGAAGTTATTGTTTAAGAGCT
ATGCTGGAAACAGCATAGCAAGTTTAAATAAGGCTAGTCCGTTATCAACTTGAAAAAGTGGCACCGAGTC
GGTGCTTTTTTTCTAGACCCAGCTTTCTTGTACAAAGTTGGCATTATGAGGGGGAGACGAGAAGGGCGAA
TTCTGCAGCGTCCCTGTACAAAAAAGCAGGCTTTAAAGGAACCAATTCAGTCGACTGGATCCGGTACCAA
GGTCGGGCAGGAAGAGGGCCTATTTCCCATGATTCCTTCATATTTGCATATACGATACAAGGCTGTTAGA
GAGATAATTAGAATTAATTTGACTGTAAACACAAAGATATTAGTACAAAATACGTGACGTAGAAAGTAAT
AATTTCTTGGGTAGTTTGCAGTTTTAAAATTATGTTTTAAAATGGACTATCATATGCTTACCGTAACTTG
AAAGTATTTCGATTTCTTGGCTTTATATATCTTGTGGAAAGGACGAAACACCGTTCGAAAATTTCAGGTA
AGCCGGTTTAAGAGCTATGCTGGAAACAGCATAGCAAGTTTAAATAAGGCTAGTCCGTTATCAACTTGAA
AAAGTGGCACCGAGTCGGTGCTTTTTTT
