>Addgene plasmid #78609 | pCRII-Topo U6-SpAi9R-U6-SpDMDR | addgene partial sequence | sequence record 150682 | T7 5'-TAATACGACTCACTATAGGG-3'
ATTCGCCCTTCTCGTCTCCCCCTCATAATGCCAACTTTGTACAAGAAAGCTGGGTCTAGAAAAAAAGCAC
CGACTCGGTGCCACTTTTTCAAGTTGATAACGGACTAGCCTTATTTAAACTTGCTATGCTGTTTCCAGCA
TAGCTCTTAAACCGGCTTACCTGAAATTTTCGAACGGTGTTTCGTCCTTTCCACAAGATATATAAAGCCA
AGAAATCGAAATACTTTCAAGTTACGGTAAGCATATGATAGTCCATTTTAAAACATAATTTTAAAACTGC
AAACTACCCAAGAAATTATTACTTTCTACGTCACGTATTTTGTACTAATATCTTTGTGTTTACAGTCAAA
TTAATTCTAATTATCTCTCTAACAGCCTTGTATCGTATATGCAAATATGAAGGAATCATGGGAAATAGGC
CCTCTTCCTGCCCGACCTTGGTACCGGATCCAGTCGACTGAATTGGTTCCTTTAAAGCCTGCTTTTTTGT
ACAGGGACGCT
