>Addgene plasmid #78609 | pCRII-Topo U6-SpAi9R-U6-SpDMDR | addgene partial sequence | sequence record 150683 | SP6 5'-ATTTAGGTGACACTATAG-3'
CTCGGACCCTAGTAACGGCCGCCAGTGTGCTGGAATTCGCCCTTGTTCGTCTCGTCCCTGTACAAAAAAG
CAGGCTTTAAAGGAACCAATTCAGTCGACTGGATCCGGTACCAAGGTCGGGCAGGAAGAGGGCCTATTTC
CCATGATTCCTTCATATTTGCATATACGATACAAGGCTGTTAGAGAGATAATTAGAATTAATTTGACTGT
AAACACAAAGATATTAGTACAAAATACGTGACGTAGAAAGTAATAATTTCTTGGGTAGTTTGCAGTTTTA
AAATTATGTTTTAAAATGGACTATCATATGCTTACCGTAACTTGAAAGTATTTCGATTTCTTGGCTTTAT
ATATCTTGTGGAAAGGACGAAACACCGGTATGCTATACGAAGTTATTGTTTAAGAGCTATGCTGGAAACA
GCATAGCAAGTTTAAATAAGGCTAGTCCGTTATCAACTTGAAAAAGTGGCACCGAGTCGGTGCTTTTTTT
CTAGACCCAGCTTTCTTGTACAAAGTTGGCATTATGAGGGGGAGACGAGAAGGGCGAATTCTGCAGCGTC
CCTGTACAAAAAAGCAGGCTTTAAAGGAACCAATTCAGTCGACTGGATCCGGTACCAAGGTCGGGCAGGA
AGAGGGCCTATTTCCCATGATTCCTTCATATTTGCATATACGATACAAGGCTGTTAGAGAGATAATTAGA
ATTAATTTGACTGTAAACACAAAGATATTAGTACAAAATACGTGACGTAGAAAGTAATAATTTCTTGGGT
AGTTTGCAGTTTT
